>Addgene plasmid #237675 | pRK5_mEGFP-YAP-MAMLD1 | addgene full sequence | sequence record 471791 | Addgene NGS Result
TTCGAGCTCGCCCGACATTGATTATTGACTAGTTATTAATAGTAATCAATTACGGGGTCATTAGTTCATA
GCCCATATATGGAGTTCCGCGTTACATAACTTACGGTAAATGGCCCGCCTGGCTGACCGCCCAACGACCC
CCGCCCATTGACGTCAATAATGACGTATGTTCCCATAGTAACGCCAATAGGGACTTTCCATTGACGTCAA
TGGGTGGAGTATTTACGGTAAACTGCCCACTTGGCAGTACATCAAGTGTATCATATGCCAAGTACGCCCC
CTATTGACGTCAATGACGGTAAATGGCCCGCCTGGCATTATGCCCAGTACATGACCTTATGGGACTTTCC
TACTTGGCAGTACATCTACGTATTAGTCATCGCTATTACCATGGTGATGCGGTTTTGGCAGTACATCAAT
GGGCGTGGATAGCGGTTTGACTCACGGGGATTTCCAAGTCTCCACCCCATTGACGTCAATGGGAGTTTGT
TTTGGCACCAAAATCAACGGGACTTTCCAAAATGTCGTAACAACTCCGCCCCATTGACGCAAATGGGCGG
TAGGCGTGTACGGTGGGAGGTCTATATAAGCAGAGCTCGTTTAGTGAACCGTCAGATCGCCTGGAGACGC
CATCCACGCTGTTTTGACCTCCATAGAAGACACCGGGACCGATCCAGCCTCCGCGGCCGGGAACGGTGCA
TTGGAACGCGGATTCCCCGTGCCAAGAGTGACGTAAGTACCGCCTATAGAGTCTATAGGCCCACCCCCTT
GGCTTCGTTAGAACGCGGCTACAATTAATACATAACCTTATGTATCATACACATACGATTTAGGTGACAC
TATAGAATAACATCCACTTTGCCTTTCTCTCCACAGGTGTCCACTCCCAGGTCCAACTGCACCTCGGTTC
TATCGATTGAATTCGTACCGGTCGCCACCATGGTGAGCAAGGGCGAGGAGCTGTTCACCGGGGTGGTGCC
CATCCTGGTCGAGCTGGACGGCGACGTAAACGGCCACAAGTTCAGCGTGTCCGGCGAGGGCGAGGGCGAT
GCCACCTACGGCAAGCTGACCCTGAAGTTCATCTGCACCACCGGCAAGCTGCCCGTGCCCTGGCCCACCC
TCGTGACCACCCTGACCTACGGCGTGCAGTGCTTCAGCCGCTACCCCGACCACATGAAGCAGCACGACTT
CTTCAAGTCCGCCATGCCCGAAGGCTACGTCCAGGAGCGCACCATCTTCTTCAAGGACGACGGCAACTAC
AAGACCCGCGCCGAGGTGAAGTTCGAGGGCGACACCCTGGTGAACCGCATCGAGCTGAAGGGCATCGACT
TCAAGGAGGACGGCAACATCCTGGGGCACAAGCTGGAGTACAACTACAACAGCCACAACGTCTATATCAT
GGCCGACAAGCAGAAGAACGGCATCAAGGTGAACTTCAAGATCCGCCACAACATCGAGGACGGCAGCGTG
CAGCTCGCCGACCACTACCAGCAGAACACCCCCATCGGCGACGGCCCCGTGCTGCTGCCCGACAACCACT
ACCTGAGCACCCAGTCCAAGCTGAGCAAAGACCCCAACGAGAAGCGCGATCACATGGTCCTGCTGGAGTT
CGTGACCGCCGCCGGGATCACTCTCGGCATGGACGAGCTGTACAAGACCGGCGGCATGGATCCCGGGCAG
CAGCCGCCGCCTCAACCGGCCCCCCAGGGCCAAGGGCAGCCGCCTTCGCAGCCCCCGCAGGGGCAGGGCC
CGCCGTCCGGACCCGGGCAACCGGCACCCGCGGCGACCCAGGCGGCGCCGCAGGCACCCCCCGCCGGGCA
TCAGATCGTGCACGTCCGCGGGGACTCGGAGACCGACCTGGAGGCGCTCTTCAACGCCGTCATGAACCCC
AAGACGGCCAACGTGCCCCAGACCGTGCCCATGAGGCTCCGGAAGCTGCCCGACTCCTTCTTCAAGCCGC
CGGAGCCCAAATCCCACTCCCGACAGGCCAGTACTGATGCAGGCACTGCAGGAGCCCTGACTCCACAGCA
TGTTCGAGCTCATTCCTCTCCAGCTTCTCTGCAGTTGGGAGCTGTTTCTCCTGGGACACTGACCCCCACT
GGAGTAGTCTCTGGCCCAGCAGCTACACCCACAGCTCAGCATCTTCGACAGTCTTCTTTTGAGATACCTG
ATGATGTACCTCTGCCAGCAGGTTGGGAGATGGCAAAGACATCTTCTGGTCAGAGATACTTCTTAAATCA
CATCGATCAGACAACAACATGGCAGGACCCCAGGAAGGCCATGCTGTCCCAGATGAACGTCACAGCCCCC
ACCAGTCCACCAGTGCAGCAGAATATGATGAACTCGGCTTCAGGTCCTCTTCCTGATGGATGGGAACAAG
CCATGACTCAGGATGGAGAAATTTACTATATAAACCATAAGAACAAGACCACCTCTTGGCTAGACCCAAG
GCTTGACCCTCGTTTTGCCATGAACCAGAGAATCAGTCAGAGTGCTCCAGTGAAACAGCCACCACCCCTG
GCTCCCCAGAGCCCACAGGGAGGCGTCATGGGTGGCAGCAACTCCAACCAGCAGCAACAGATGCGACTGC
AGCAACTGCAGATGGAGAAGGAGAGGCTGCGGCTGAAACAGCAAGAACTGCTTCGGCAGGCAATGCGGAA
TATCAATCCCAGCACAGCAAATTCTCCAAAATGTCAGGGAAAGAAGCCCTCGTGGATGGAGGAAGAAGAT
TTATCTTTTCTCTACAAGAGCAGCCCAGGAAGAAAGCATCAGGGAACTGTTAAGAGGAGACAAGAAGAAG
ACCACTTCCAGTTTCCAGACATGGCTGATGGGGGCTACCCTAATAAAATTAAGAGGCCTTGCCTTGAAGA
TGTCACCCTTGCAATGGGCCCAGGTGCTCATCCTAGTACTGCTTGTGCAGAACTGCAGGTCCCTCCATTG
ACAATAAATCCTAGCCCTGCGGCTATGGGAGTGGCTGGCCAGTCATTACTGCTGGAGAATAACCCTATGA
ATGGCAACATCATGGGCTCACCATTTGTAGTACCACAGACTACAGAAGTGGGACTGAAAGGGCCCACTGT
TCCTTACTATGAGAAAATCAACAGCGTGCCGGCTGTAGACCAGGAGCTTCAAGAGCTGCTAGAGGAGCTC
ACCAAAATTCAAGACCCTTCTCCAAATGAGCTAGATCTTGAGAAGATACTGGGGACGAAGCCAGAAGAGC
CACTGGTTTTAGATCATCCCCAGGCAACCCTAAGCACAACTCCCAAGCCTTCGGTTCAGATGTCACACTT
GGAGAGCCTGGCTTCCAGCAAGGAGTTTGCTTCTAGTTGCAGCCAAGTTACTGGCATGTCACTTCAGATC
CCATCCTCCTCCACAGGGATCAGCTATTCGATTCCTTCCACCAGTAAGCAGATAGTGTCACCGAGTTCTT
CAATGGCACAGTCCAAGAGCCAGGTCCAGGCCATGCTCCCTGTCGCTCTGCCCCCCTTACCAGTGCCTCA
GTGGCATCACGCCCACCAGCTGAAGGCGTTGGCAGCCAGCAAGCAGGGGTCTGCTACAAAGCAGCAAGGG
CCCACCCCCAGTTGGTCTGGTCTGCCTCCTCCAGGACTCTCTCCACCTTACCGCCCAGTGCCATCACCAC
ACCCACCACCGCTGCCACTGCCACCACCACCACCCCCATTCAGCCCCCAGAGCCTCATGGTGTCCTGCAT
GTCGTCCAATACCTTGTCGGGTAGCACTCTCCGAGGCTCTCCCAATGCCTTACTGTCAAGCATGACGTCC
AGCAGCAATGCTGCCCTGGGGCCCGCCATGCCCTATGCTCCTGAGAAGCTCCCCAGCCCTGCTCTCACTC
AACAGCCGCAGTTCGGCCCTCAGAGCTCCATTCTTGCCAACCTCATGTCCTCTACCATCAAAACCCCTCA
AGGACACCTGATGTCTGCTCTGCCTGCCAGCAACCCTGGGCCGTCCCCACCCTATCGCCCAGAGAAGCTC
TCTAGCCCAGGCTTGCCACAGCAGTCCTTCACCCCACAGTGTTCCCTGATCCGAAGCCTCACTCCCACCA
GTAATCTTCTAAGCCAGCAACAGCAGCAGCAGCAGCAGCAGCAGCAAGCAAATGTGATCTTTAAGCCCAT
AAGCAGCAACTCATCCAAAACCCTGAGCATGATCATGCAGCAGGGGATGGCAAGCTCCAGCCCAGGAGCC
ACGGAGCCATTTACTTTTGGCAACACCAAGCCCTTGTCCCATTTTGTTTCTGAGCCGGGTCCCCAGAAGA
TGCCCTCCATGCCTACCACCTCTAGGCAGCCTTCCCTGCTCCACTACCTGCAGCAGCCGACACCAACGCA
GGCCTCCTCAGCCACTGCCTCCTCCACGGCCACTGCCACCTTGCAGCTGCAGCAGCAGCAGCAGCAACAG
CAGCAGCAGCCTGACCATTCTTCATTCCTTCTGCAGCAGATGATGCAGCAACCCCAGCGTTTTCAGCGAT
CAGTGGCCTCAGATTCCATGCCTGCTCTGCCCAGACAGGGCTGTTGCCATCTGTTTGCATGGACTTCTGC
AGCTAGCTCGGTGAAGCCCCAGCATCAACACGGGAACTCTTTCACTAGCAGGCAAGATCCTCAGCCTGGA
GACGTGTCACCGTCTAACATTACTCATGTAGACAAAGCCTGCAAGCTTGGGGAAGCCAGGCACCCCCAGG
TCAGCCTCGGGCGACAGCCCCCGTCCTGCCAGGCCCTGGGGAGTGAGTCCTTCCTGCCCGGCAGCTCCTT
TGCTCATGAGCTGGCCCGAGTCACCTCCTCGTACAGCACCTCAGAGGCAGCGCCCTGGGGCAGCTGGGAT
CCGAAGGCCTGGAGGCAGGTGCCCGCTCCACTACTGCCTAGCTGCGACGCCACAGCAAGAGGAACAGAGA
TCAGGTCTTATGGCAATGACCCCTGAACCTGCAGAAGCTTGGCCGCCATGGCCCAACTTGTTTATTGCAG
CTTATAATGGTTACAAATAAAGCAATAGCATCACAAATTTCACAAATAAAGCATTTTTTTCACTGCATTC
TAGTTGTGGTTTGTCCAAACTCATCAATGTATCTTATCATGTCTGGATCGGGAATTAATTCGGCGCAGCA
CCATGGCCTGAAATAACCTCTGAAAGAGGAACTTGGTTAGGTACCTTCTGAGGCGGAAAGAACCAGCTGT
GGAATGTGTGTCAGTTAGGGTGTGGAAAGTCCCCAGGCTCCCCAGCAGGCAGAAGTATGCAAAGCATGCA
TCTCAATTAGTCAGCAACCAGGTGTGGAAAGTCCCCAGGCTCCCCAGCAGGCAGAAGTATGCAAAGCATG
CATCTCAATTAGTCAGCAACCATAGTCCCGCCCCTAACTCCGCCCATCCCGCCCCTAACTCCGCCCAGTT
CCGCCCATTCTCCGCCCCATGGCTGACTAATTTTTTTTATTTATGCAGAGGCCGAGGCCGCCTCGGCCTC
TGAGCTATTCCAGAAGTAGTGAGGAGGCTTTTTTGGAGGCCTAGGCTTTTGCAAAAAGCTGTTAACAGCT
TGGCACTGGCCGTCGTTTTACAACGTCGTGACTGGGAAAACCCTGGCGTTACCCAACTTAATCGCCTTGC
AGCACATCCCCCTTTCGCCAGCTGGCGTAATAGCGAAGAGGCCCGCACCGATCGCCCTTCCCAACAGTTG
CGCAGCCTGAATGGCGAATGGCGCCTGATGCGGTATTTTCTCCTTACGCATCTGTGCGGTATTTCACACC
GCATA
[142 nt withheld, positions 5746-5887]
C
[141 nt withheld, positions 5889-6029]
CCTTTGACGTTGGAGTCCACGTTCTTT
[37 nt withheld, positions 6057-6093]
ACCCTATCTCGGGCTATTCTTTTGATTTATAAGGGATTTTGCCGATTTCGGCCTATTGGTTAAAAAATGA
GCTGATTTAACAAAAATTTAACGCGAATTTTAACAAAATATTAACGTTTACAATTTTATGGTGCACTCTC
AGTACAATCTGCTCTGATGCCGCATAGTTAAGCCAGCCCCGACACCCGCCAACACCCGCTGACGCGCCCT
GACGGGCTTGTCTGCTCCCGGCATCCGCTTACAGACAAGCTGTGACCGTCTCCGGGAGCTGCATGTGTCA
GAGGTTTTCACCGTCATCACCGAAACGCGCGAGACGAAAGGGCCTCGTGATACGCCTATTTTTATAGGTT
AATGTCATGATAATAATGGTTTCTTAGACGTCAGGTGGCACTTTTCGGGGAAATGTGCGCGGAACCCCTA
TTTGTTTATTTTTCTAAATACATTCAAATATGTATCCGCTCATGAGACAATAACCCTGATAAATGCTTCA
ATAATATTGAAAAAGGAAGAGTATGAGTATTCAACATTTCCGTGTCGCCCTTATTCCCTTTTTTGCGGCA
TTTTGCCTTCCTGTTTTTGCTCACCCAGAAACGCTGGTGAAAGTAAAAGATGCTGAAGATCAGTTGGGTG
CACGAGTGGGTTACATCGAACTGGATCTCAACAGCGGTAAGATCCTTGAGAGTTTTCGCCCCGAAGAACG
TTTTCCAATGATGAGCACTTTTAAAGTTCTGCTATGTGGCGCGGTATTATCCCGTATTGACGCCGGGCAA
GAGCAACTCGGTCGCCGCATACACTATTCTCAGAATGACTTGGTTGAGTACTCACCAGTCACAGAAAAGC
ATCTTACGGATGGCATGACAGTAAGAGAATTATGCAGTGCTGCCATAACCATGAGTGATAACACTGCGGC
CAACTTACTTCTGACAACGATCGGAGGACCGAAGGAGCTAACCGCTTTTTTGCACAACATGGGGGATCAT
GTAACTCGCCTTGATCGTTGGGAACCGGAGCTGAATGAAGCCATACCAAACGACGAGCGTGACACCACGA
TGCCTGTAGCAATGGCAACAACGTTGCGCAAACTATTAACTGGCGAACTACTTACTCTAGCTTCCCGGCA
ACAATTAATAGACTGGATGGAGGCGGATAAAGTTGCAGGACCACTTCTGCGCTCGGCCCTTCCGGCTGGC
TGGTTTATTGCTGATAAATCTGGAGCCGGTGAGCGTGGGTCTCGCGGTATCATTGCAGCACTGGGGCCAG
ATGGTAAGCCCTCCCGTATCGTAGTTATCTACACGACGGGGAGTCAGGCAACTATGGATGAACGAAATAG
ACAGATCGCTGAGATAGGTGCCTCACTGATTAAGCATTGGTAACTGTCAGACCAAGTTTACTCATATATA
CTTTAGATTGATTTAAAACTTCATTTTTAATTTAAAAGGATCTAGGTGAAGATCCTTTTTGATAATCTCA
TGACCAAAATCCCTTAACGTGAGTTTTCGTTCCACTGAGCGTCAGACCCCGTAGAAAAGATCAAAGGATC
TTCTTGAGATCCTTTTTTTCTGCGCGTAATCTGCTGCTTGCAAACAAAAAAACCACCGCTACCAGCGGTG
GTTTGTTTGCCGGATCAAGAGCTACCAACTCTTTTTCCGAAGGTAACTGGCTTCAGCAGAGCGCAGATAC
CAAATACTGTTCTTCTAGTGTAGCCGTAGTTAGGCCACCACTTCAAGAACTCTGTAGCACCGCCTACATA
CCTCGCTCTGCTAATCCTGTTACCAGTGGCTGCTGCCAGTGGCGATAAGTCGTGTCTTACCGGGTTGGAC
TCAAGACGATAGTTACCGGATAAGGCGCAGCGGTCGGGCTGAACGGGGGGTTCGTGCACACAGCCCAGCT
TGGAGCGAACGACCTACACCGAACTGAGATACCTACAGCGTGAGCTATGAGAAAGCGCCACGCTTCCCGA
AGGGAGAAAGGCGGACAGGTATCCGGTAAGCGGCAGGGTCGGAACAGGAGAGCGCACGAGGGAGCTTCCA
GGGGGAAACGCCTGGTATCTTTATAGTCCTGTCGGGTTTCGCCACCTCTGACTTGAGCGTCGATTTTTGT
GATGCTCGTCAGGGGGGCGGAGCCTATGGAAAAACGCCAGCAACGCGGCCTTTTTACGGTTCCTGGCCTT
TTGCTGGCCTTTTGCTCACATGTTCTTTCCTGCGTTATCCCCTGATTCTGTGGATAACCGTATTACCGCC
TTTGAGTGAGCTGATACCGCTCGCCGCAGCCGAACGACCGAGCGCAGCGAGTCAGTGAGCGAGGAAGCGG
AAGAGCGCCCAATACGCAAACCGCCTCTCCCCGCGCGTTGGCCGATTCATTAATGCAGCTGGCACGACAG
GTTTCCCGACTGGAAAGCGGGCAGTGAGCGCAACGCAATTAATGTGAGTTAGCTCACTCATTAGGCACCC
CAGGCTTTACACTTTATGCTTCCGGCTCGTATGTTGTGTGGAATTGTGAGCGGATAACAATTTCACACAG
GAAACAGCTATGACATGATTACGAATTAA
Features (pLannotate 1.2.2; 22 found; start..end, strand, type, name):
     14..393     +  enhancer       CMV enhancer: human cytomegalovirus immediate early enhancer
    394..597     +  promoter       CMV promoter: human cytomegalovirus (CMV) immediate early promoter
    733..776     +  intron         CMV intron (fragment): modified intron A from human cytomegalovirus
    828..846     +  promoter       SP6 promoter: promoter for bacteriophage SP6 RNA polymerase
    850..887     +  CDS            IgH signal sequence (fragment): signal sequence from the mouse immunoglobulin heavy chain variable region
    940..1656    +  CDS            mEGFP: mEGFP is a basic (constitutively fluorescent) green fluorescent protein published in 2002, derived from Aequorea victoria. It has moderate acid sensitivity.
   1666..2697    +  CDS            YAP1 (fragment): YAP1_HUMAN - Also known as YAP65. Experimental evidence at protein level: Swiss-Prot protein existence level 1. [Isoform 3]: Activates the C-terminal fragment (CTF) of ERBB4 (isoform 3). From Homo sapiens (Human).
   2644..4923    +  CDS            MAMLD1: MAMD1_HUMAN - Also known as CG1, CXorf6. Experimental evidence at protein level: Swiss-Prot protein existence level 1. Transactivates the HES3 promoter independently of NOTCH proteins. HES3 is a non-canonical NOTCH target gene which lacks binding sites for RBPJ. From Homo sapiens (Human).
   4955..5089    +  polyA_signal   SV40 poly(A) signal: SV40 polyadenylation signal
   5158..5515    +  promoter       SV40 promoter: SV40 enhancer and early promoter
   5534..5688    +  CDS            lacZα (fragment): LacZα fragment of β-galactosidase; lacZ fragment
   5694..5745    -  misc_feature   bom (fragment): basis of mobility region from pBR322
   5764..6144    +  rep_origin     M13 ori (sequence partly withheld): M13 bacteriophage origin of replication; arrow indicates direction of (+) strand synthesis
   6220..6269    -  misc_feature   bom (fragment): basis of mobility region from pBR322
   6371..6406    -  CDS            rop (fragment): Rop protein, which maintains plasmids at low copy number; rop
   6501..6605    +  promoter       AmpR promoter: bla
   6606..7466    +  CDS            AmpR: β-lactamase; bla; confers resistance to ampicillin, carbenicillin, and related antibiotics
   7637..8225    +  rep_origin     ori: high-copy-number ColE1/pMB1/pBR322/pUC origin of replication
   8408..8500    +  CDS            lacI (fragment): lac repressor; lacI; The lac repressor binds to the lac operator to inhibit transcription in E. coli. This inhibition can be relieved by adding lactose or isopropyl-β-D-thiogalactopyranoside (IPTG).
   8513..8534    +  protein_bind   CAP binding site: CAP binding activates transcription in the presence of cAMP. E. coli catabolite activator protein
   8549..8579    +  promoter       lac promoter: promoter for the E. coli lac operon
   8587..8603    +  protein_bind   lac operator: The lac repressor binds to the lac operator to inhibit transcription in E. coli. This inhibition can be relieved by adding lactose or isopropyl-β-D-thiogalactopyranoside (IPTG). lac repressor encoded by lacI
