[The description below was written by a language model from this plasmid's Addgene catalogue record and pLannotate feature annotations shown in this document.]
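Description:
pRK5_mEGFP-YAP-MAMLD1 is a mammalian expression plasmid of about 8.6 kb, built on the pRK5 backbone for overexpression of a fluorescently tagged human YAP-MAMLD1 fusion protein. It is maintained in E. coli as a high-copy plasmid through a ColE1/pUC-type origin and selected with ampicillin via the β-lactamase gene and its own promoter. The backbone also carries an M13 phage origin, which can support single-stranded DNA production, along with assorted cloning-vector remnants (fragments of lacZα, lacI, rop and bom, plus a lac promoter/operator region) that have no role in the mammalian cassette. No mammalian selection marker is annotated, so the plasmid appears suited mainly to transient transfection.

The expression cassette is driven by the human cytomegalovirus immediate early enhancer and promoter, followed by a short piece of CMV intron A and an SP6 promoter that could be used for in vitro transcription. A fragmentary match to an immunoglobulin heavy chain signal sequence lies upstream of the reading frame and looks like a backbone leftover rather than a functional leader. The open reading frame begins with monomeric EGFP at the N terminus, continues into a portion of human YAP1, and then runs into MAMLD1. The annotated YAP1 and MAMLD1 matches overlap slightly at the junction, consistent with a continuous chimeric protein assembled by Gibson cloning. An SV40 polyadenylation signal terminates the transcript, and an SV40 enhancer/early promoter region sits downstream. The green tag allows the localisation of the fusion to be followed in live or fixed cells. The associated publication concerns probing the microenvironments of biomolecular condensates, though the record does not give this plasmid's specific role in that work.
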