Addgene plasmid #237675: pRK5_mEGFP-YAP-MAMLD1
Purpose: For overexpression of mEGFP-YAP-MAMLD1
Depositing lab: Denes Hnisz. Depositing organization: Max Planck Institute for Molecular Genetics. Publication: Probing condensate microenvironments with a micropeptide killswitch. Zhang Y, Stoppelkamp I, Fernandez-Pernas P, Allram M, Charman M, Magalhaes AP, Piedavent-Salomon M, Sommer G, Sung YC, Meyer K, Grams N, Halko E, Dongre S, Meierhofer D, Malszycki M, Ilik IA, Aktas T, Kraushar ML, Vastenhouw N, Weitzman MD, Grebien F, Niskanen H, Hnisz D. Nature. 2025 Jun 4. doi: 10.1038/s41586-025-09141-5. PubMed 40468084.
Backbone
  Vector backbone: pRK5
  Vector type: Mammalian Expression
Growth in bacteria
  Bacterial resistance: Ampicillin, 100 μg/mL
  Growth temperature: 37°C
  Growth strain: DH5alpha
  Copy number: High Copy
Gene/Insert
  Gene/Insert name: YAP-MAMLD1
  Species: H. sapiens (human)
  Entrez Gene: YAP1 (a.k.a. COB1, YAP, YAP-1, YAP2, YAP65, YKI); MAMLD1 (a.k.a. CG1, CXorf6, F18, HYSP2)
  Tag / fusion protein: mEGFP (N terminal on insert)
  Cloning method: Gibson Cloning
Terms and licenses: Academic/Nonprofit Terms; Industry Terms: Not Available to Industry
How to cite: pRK5_mEGFP-YAP-MAMLD1 was a gift from Denes Hnisz (Addgene plasmid # 237675 ; http://n2t.net/addgene:237675 ; RRID:Addgene_237675)
